Addgene plasmid #82320: pDONR223_STK11_WT
Purpose: Gateway Donor vector containing STK11 ,part of the Target Accelerator Plasmid Collection.
Depositing lab: Jesse Boehm & William Hahn & David Root. Depositing organization: Broad Institute. Publication: Systematic Functional Interrogation of Rare Cancer Variants Identifies Oncogenic Alleles. Kim E, Ilic N, Shrestha Y, Zou L, Kamburov A, Zhu C, Yang X, Lubonja R, Tran N, Nguyen C, Lawrence MS, Piccioni F, Bagul M, Doench JG, Chouinard CR, Wu X, Hogstrom L, Natoli T, Tamayo P, Horn H, Corsello SM, Lage K, Root DE, Subramanian A, Golub TR, Getz G, Boehm JS, Hahn WC. Cancer Discov. 2016 Jul;6(7):714-26. doi: 10.1158/2159-8290.CD-16-0160. Epub 2016 May 4. PubMed 27147599.
Backbone
  Vector backbone: pDONR223
  Backbone manufacturer: Invitrogen
  Backbone size w/o insert (bp): 2790
  Vector type: Gateway Entry vector
Growth in bacteria
  Bacterial resistance: Spectinomycin, 50 μg/mL
  Growth temperature: 37°C
  Growth strain: DH5alpha
  Copy number: High Copy
Gene/Insert
  Gene/Insert name: STK11
  Species: H. sapiens (human)
  Mutation: WT
  GenBank ID: NM_000455.4
  Entrez Gene: STK11 (a.k.a. LKB1, PJS, hLKB1)
  Promoter: None
  Cloning method: Gateway Cloning
  Sequencing primers: 5′ M13pUC-fwd; 3′ M13-Rev
Terms and licenses: Academic/Nonprofit Terms; Industry Terms: Not Available to Industry
Depositor comments: Open state: NO stop codon immediately follows insert. Supporting reference: Systematic morphological profiling of human gene and allele function via Cell Painting. Rohban MH, et al. Elife. 2017, Mar 18;6. pii: e24060. PubMed PMID 28315521
How to cite: pDONR223_STK11_WT was a gift from Jesse Boehm & William Hahn & David Root (Addgene plasmid # 82320 ; http://n2t.net/addgene:82320 ; RRID:Addgene_82320)
