[The description below was written by a language model from this plasmid's Addgene catalogue record and pLannotate feature annotations shown in this document.]
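Description:
pDONR223_STK11_WT is a Gateway entry clone built on the Invitrogen pDONR223 backbone and carrying the wild-type open reading frame of human STK11 (also known as LKB1 or PJS), a serine/threonine kinase gene. It belongs to the Target Accelerator Plasmid Collection, a set of wild-type and variant cancer-gene ORFs assembled for systematic functional testing of alleles. The plasmid is maintained in E. coli at high copy from a ColE1/pUC-type origin and is selected with spectinomycin through the aadA (SmR) aminoglycoside adenylyltransferase gene. The fragment of a class 1 integron Pc promoter and the remnant of a gentamicin acetyltransferase gene annotated upstream of the marker are likely leftovers of the integron-derived cassette it came from.

In the 4,089-nt sequenced record, the STK11 coding sequence spans about 1.3 kb and is flanked by two attL recombination sites. The automated annotation labels these attL3 and attL2. These sites allow the ORF to be moved by an LR Clonase reaction into any compatible Gateway destination vector. The entry clone has no promoter driving the insert, so it is a shuttle and archive vector, not an expression construct; expression depends on the destination vector chosen. The depositor notes that the clone is in the "open" configuration, with no stop codon immediately after the insert, so the ORF can be fused in frame to C-terminal tags or reporters supplied by the destination vector. Other annotated elements are standard backbone features: a T7 promoter adjacent to attL2 and pointing toward the insert, rrnB T1 and T2 terminators that insulate the cloning region from read-through transcription, and small lacZα and lacI fragments. M13 primer sites flank the cassette for sequence verification.
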