Features (pLannotate 1.2.2; 12 found; start..end, strand, type, name):
     38..74      -  CDS            lacZα (fragment): LacZα fragment of β-galactosidase; lacZ fragment
     91..186     +  protein_bind   attL3: mutant version of attL; recombination site for the Gateway® LR reaction LR Clonase™
    189..1487    +  CDS            STK11: STK11_HUMAN - Also known as LKB1, PJS. Experimental evidence at protein level: Swiss-Prot protein existence level 1. [Isoform 2]: Has a role in spermiogenesis. From Homo sapiens (Human).
   1490..1588    -  protein_bind   attL2: mutant version of attL; recombination site for the Gateway® LR reaction LR Clonase™
   1606..1624    -  promoter       T7 promoter: promoter for bacteriophage T7 RNA polymerase
   1814..1837    +  promoter       Pc promoter (fragment): intI1 (promoter lies within the coding sequence); class 1 integron promoter
   2013..2069    +  CDS            GmR (fragment): gentamycin acetyltransferase; aacC1; confers resistance to gentamycin
   2076..2867    +  CDS            SmR: aminoglycoside adenylyltransferase (Murphy, 1985); aadA; confers resistance to spectinomycin and streptomycin
   2960..3548    +  rep_origin     ori: high-copy-number ColE1/pMB1/pBR322/pUC origin of replication
   3731..3823    +  CDS            lacI (fragment): lac repressor; lacI; The lac repressor binds to the lac operator to inhibit transcription in E. coli. This inhibition can be relieved by adding lactose or isopropyl-β-D-thiogalactopyranoside (IPTG).
   3878..3905    -  terminator     rrnB T2 terminator: transcription terminator T2 from the E. coli rrnB gene
   4037..4080    +  terminator     rrnB T1 terminator: Escherichia coli rrnB; transcription terminator T1 from the E. coli rrnB gene
>Addgene plasmid #82320 | pDONR223_STK11_WT | addgene full sequence | sequence record 165286 | Addgene NGS result
GGCAGTTCCCTACTCTCGCGTTAACGCTAGCATGGATGTTTTCCCAGTCACGACGTTGTAAAACGACGGC
CAGTCTTAAGCTCGGGCCCCAAATAATGATTTTATTTTGACTGATAGTGACCTGTTCGTTGCAACAAATT
GATGAGCAATGCTTTTTTATAATGCCAACTTTGTACAAAAAAGTTGGCATGGAGGTGGTGGACCCGCAGC
AGCTGGGCATGTTCACGGAGGGCGAGCTGATGTCGGTGGGTATGGACACGTTCATCCACCGCATCGACTC
CACCGAGGTCATCTACCAGCCGCGCCGCAAGCGGGCCAAGCTCATCGGCAAGTACCTGATGGGGGACCTG
CTGGGGGAAGGCTCTTACGGCAAGGTGAAGGAGGTGCTGGACTCGGAGACGCTGTGCAGGAGGGCCGTCA
AGATCCTCAAGAAGAAGAAGTTGCGAAGGATCCCCAACGGGGAGGCCAACGTGAAGAAGGAAATTCAACT
ACTGAGGAGGTTACGGCACAAAAATGTCATCCAGCTGGTGGATGTGTTATACAACGAAGAGAAGCAGAAA
ATGTATATGGTGATGGAGTACTGCGTGTGTGGCATGCAGGAAATGCTGGACAGCGTGCCGGAGAAGCGTT
TCCCAGTGTGCCAGGCCCACGGGTACTTCTGTCAGCTGATTGACGGCCTGGAGTACCTGCATAGCCAGGG
CATTGTGCACAAGGACATCAAGCCGGGGAACCTGCTGCTCACCACCGGTGGCACCCTCAAAATCTCCGAC
CTGGGCGTGGCCGAGGCACTGCACCCGTTCGCGGCGGACGACACCTGCCGGACCAGCCAGGGCTCCCCGG
CTTTCCAGCCGCCCGAGATTGCCAACGGCCTGGACACCTTCTCCGGCTTCAAGGTGGACATCTGGTCGGC
TGGGGTCACCCTCTACAACATCACCACGGGTCTGTACCCCTTCGAAGGGGACAACATCTACAAGTTGTTT
GAGAACATCGGGAAGGGGAGCTACGCCATCCCGGGCGACTGTGGCCCCCCGCTCTCTGACCTGCTGAAAG
GGATGCTTGAGTACGAACCGGCCAAGAGGTTCTCCATCCGGCAGATCCGGCAGCACAGCTGGTTCCGGAA
GAAACATCCTCCGGCTGAAGCACCAGTGCCCATCCCACCGAGCCCAGACACCAAGGACCGGTGGCGCAGC
ATGACTGTGGTGCCGTACTTGGAGGACCTGCACGGCGCGGACGAGGACGAGGACCTCTTCGACATCGAGG
ATGACATCATCTACACTCAGGACTTCACGGTGCCCGGACAGGTCCCAGAAGAGGAGGCCAGTCACAATGG
ACAGCGCCGGGGCCTCCCCAAGGCCGTGTGTATGAACGGCACAGAGGCGGCGCAGCTGAGCACCAAATCC
AGGGCGGAGGGCCGGGCCCCCAACCCTGCCCGCAAGGCCTGCTCCGCCAGCAGCAAGATCCGCCGGCTGT
CGGCCTGCAAGCAGCAGTGCCCAACTTTCTTGTACAAAGTTGGCATTATAAGAAAGCATTGCTTATCAAT
TTGTTGCAACGAACAGGTCACTATCAGTCAAAATAAAATCATTATTTGCCATCCAGCTGATATCCCCTAT
AGTGAGTCGTATTACATGGTCATAGCTGTTTCCTGGCAGCTCTGGCCCGTGTCTCAAAATCTCTGATGTT
ACATTGCACAAGATAAAAATATATCATCATGCCTCCTCTAGACCAGCCAGGACAGAAATGCCTCGACTTC
GCTGCTACCCAAGGTTGCCGGGTGACGCACACCGTGGAAACGGATGAAGGCACGAACCCAGTGGACATAA
GCCTGTTCGGTTCGTAAGCTGTAATGCAAGTAGCGTATGCGCTCACGCAACTGGTCCAGAACCTTGACCG
AACGCAGCGGTGGTAACGGCGCAGTGGCGGTTTTCATGGCTTGTTATGACTGTTTTTTTGGGGTACAGTC
TATGCCTCGGGCATCCAAGCAGCAAGCGCGTTACGCCGTGGGTCGATGTTTGATGTTATGGAGCAGCAAC
GATGTTACGCAGCAGGGCAGTCGCCCTAAAACAAAGTTAAACATTATGAGGGAAGCGGTGATCGCCGAAG
TATCGACTCAACTATCAGAGGTAGTTGGCGTCATCGAGCGCCATCTCGAACCGACGTTGCTGGCCGTACA
TTTGTACGGCTCCGCAGTGGATGGCGGCCTGAAGCCACACAGTGATATTGATTTGCTGGTTACGGTGACC
GTAAGGCTTGATGAAACAACGCGGCGAGCTTTGATCAACGACCTTTTGGAAACTTCGGCTTCCCCTGGAG
AGAGCGAGATTCTCCGCGCTGTAGAAGTCACCATTGTTGTGCACGACGACATCATTCCGTGGCGTTATCC
AGCTAAGCGCGAACTGCAATTTGGAGAATGGCAGCGCAATGACATTCTTGCAGGTATCTTCGAGCCAGCC
ACGATCGACATTGATCTGGCTATCTTGCTGACAAAAGCAAGAGAACATAGCGTTGCCTTGGTAGGTCCAG
CGGCGGAGGAACTCTTTGATCCGGTTCCTGAACAGGATCTATTTGAGGCGCTAAATGAAACCTTAACGCT
ATGGAACTCGCCGCCCGACTGGGCTGGCGATGAGCGAAATGTAGTGCTTACGTTGTCCCGCATTTGGTAC
AGCGCAGTAACCGGCAAAATCGCGCCGAAGGATGTCGCTGCCGACTGGGCAATGGAGCGCCTGCCGGCCC
AGTATCAGCCCGTCATACTTGAAGCTAGACAGGCTTATCTTGGACAAGAAGAAGATCGCTTGGCCTCGCG
CGCAGATCAGTTGGAAGAATTTGTCCACTACGTGAAAGGCGAGATCACCAAGGTAGTCGGCAAATAACCC
TCGAGCCACCCATGACCAAAATCCCTTAACGTGAGTTACGCGTCGTTCCACTGAGCGTCAGACCCCGTAG
AAAAGATCAAAGGATCTTCTTGAGATCCTTTTTTTCTGCGCGTAATCTGCTGCTTGCAAACAAAAAAACC
ACCGCTACCAGCGGTGGTTTGTTTGCCGGATCAAGAGCTACCAACTCTTTTTCCGAAGGTAACTGGCTTC
AGCAGAGCGCAGATACCAAATACTGTTCTTCTAGTGTAGCCGTAGTTAGGCCACCACTTCAAGAACTCTG
TAGCACCGCCTACATACCTCGCTCTGCTAATCCTGTTACCAGTGGCTGCTGCCAGTGGCGATAAGTCGTG
TCTTACCGGGTTGGACTCAAGACGATAGTTACCGGATAAGGCGCAGCGGTCGGGCTGAACGGGGGGTTCG
TGCACACAGCCCAGCTTGGAGCGAACGACCTACACCGAACTGAGATACCTACAGCGTGAGCTATGAGAAA
GCGCCACGCTTCCCGAAGGGAGAAAGGCGGACAGGTATCCGGTAAGCGGCAGGGTCGGAACAGGAGAGCG
CACGAGGGAGCTTCCAGGGGGAAACGCCTGGTATCTTTATAGTCCTGTCGGGTTTCGCCACCTCTGACTT
GAGCGTCGATTTTTGTGATGCTCGTCAGGGGGGCGGAGCCTATGGAAAAACGCCAGCAACGCGGCCTTTT
TACGGTTCCTGGCCTTTTGCTGGCCTTTTGCTCACATGTTCTTTCCTGCGTTATCCCCTGATTCTGTGGA
TAACCGTATTACCGCCTTTGAGTGAGCTGATACCGCTCGCCGCAGCCGAACGACCGAGCGCAGCGAGTCA
GTGAGCGAGGAAGCGGAAGAGCGCCCAATACGCAAACCGCCTCTCCCCGCGCGTTGGCCGATTCATTAAT
GCAGCTGGCACGACAGGTTTCCCGACTGGAAAGCGGGCAGTGAGCGCAACGCAATTAATACGCGTACCGC
TAGCCAGGAAGAGTTTGTAGAAACGCAAAAAGGCCATCCGTCAGGATGGCCTTCTGCTTAGTTTGATGCC
TGGCAGTTTATGGCGGGCGTCCTGCCCGCCACCCTCCGGGCCGTTGCTTCACAACGTTCAAATCCGCTCC
CGGCGGATTTGTCCTACTCAGGAGAGCGTTCACCGACAAACAACAGATAAAACGAAAGGCCCAGTCTTCC
GACTGAGCCTTTCGTTTTATTTGATGCCT
