>Addgene plasmid #82320 | pDONR223_STK11_WT | depositor partial sequence | sequence record 155691 | Insert sequence
ATGGAGGTGGTGGACCCGCAGCAGCTGGGCATGTTCACGGAGGGCGAGCTGATGTCGGTGGGTATGGACA
CGTTCATCCACCGCATCGACTCCACCGAGGTCATCTACCAGCCGCGCCGCAAGCGGGCCAAGCTCATCGG
CAAGTACCTGATGGGGGACCTGCTGGGGGAAGGCTCTTACGGCAAGGTGAAGGAGGTGCTGGACTCGGAG
ACGCTGTGCAGGAGGGCCGTCAAGATCCTCAAGAAGAAGAAGTTGCGAAGGATCCCCAACGGGGAGGCCA
ACGTGAAGAAGGAAATTCAACTACTGAGGAGGTTACGGCACAAAAATGTCATCCAGCTGGTGGATGTGTT
ATACAACGAAGAGAAGCAGAAAATGTATATGGTGATGGAGTACTGCGTGTGTGGCATGCAGGAAATGCTG
GACAGCGTGCCGGAGAAGCGTTTCCCAGTGTGCCAGGCCCACGGGTACTTCTGTCAGCTGATTGACGGCC
TGGAGTACCTGCATAGCCAGGGCATTGTGCACAAGGACATCAAGCCGGGGAACCTGCTGCTCACCACCGG
TGGCACCCTCAAAATCTCCGACCTGGGCGTGGCCGAGGCACTGCACCCGTTCGCGGCGGACGACACCTGC
CGGACCAGCCAGGGCTCCCCGGCTTTCCAGCCGCCCGAGATTGCCAACGGCCTGGACACCTTCTCCGGCT
TCAAGGTGGACATCTGGTCGGCTGGGGTCACCCTCTACAACATCACCACGGGTCTGTACCCCTTCGAAGG
GGACAACATCTACAAGTTGTTTGAGAACATCGGGAAGGGGAGCTACGCCATCCCGGGCGACTGTGGCCCC
CCGCTCTCTGACCTGCTGAAAGGGATGCTTGAGTACGAACCGGCCAAGAGGTTCTCCATCCGGCAGATCC
GGCAGCACAGCTGGTTCCGGAAGAAACATCCTCCGGCTGAAGCACCAGTGCCCATCCCACCGAGCCCAGA
CACCAAGGACCGGTGGCGCAGCATGACTGTGGTGCCGTACTTGGAGGACCTGCACGGCGCGGACGAGGAC
GAGGACCTCTTCGACATCGAGGATGACATCATCTACACTCAGGACTTCACGGTGCCCGGACAGGTCCCAG
AAGAGGAGGCCAGTCACAATGGACAGCGCCGGGGCCTCCCCAAGGCCGTGTGTATGAACGGCACAGAGGC
GGCGCAGCTGAGCACCAAATCCAGGGCGGAGGGCCGGGCCCCCAACCCTGCCCGCAAGGCCTGCTCCGCC
AGCAGCAAGATCCGCCGGCTGTCGGCCTGCAAGCAGCAG
